Addgene plasmid #147336: pAc5.1B-lambdaN-HA-HsTNRC6C_1207-1690-CIM2mut_Q
Purpose: Insect Expression of HsTNRC6C_1207-1690-CIM2mut
Depositing lab: Elisa Izaurralde. Depositing organization: Max Planck Institute for Developmental Biology. Publication: GW182 proteins cause PABP dissociation from silenced miRNA targets in the absence of deadenylation. Zekri L, Kuzuoglu-Ozturk D, Izaurralde E. EMBO J. 2013 Apr 3;32(7):1052-65. doi: 10.1038/emboj.2013.44. Epub 2013 Mar 5. PubMed 23463101.
Backbone
  Vector backbone: Unknown
  Vector type: Insect Expression
Growth in bacteria
  Bacterial resistance: Ampicillin, 100 μg/mL
  Growth temperature: 37°C
  Growth strain: DH5alpha
  Copy number: Low Copy
Gene/Insert
  Gene/Insert name: HsTNRC6C_1207-1690-CIM2mut
  Species: H. sapiens (human)
  Entrez Gene: TNRC6C
  Cloning method: Unknown
Terms and licenses: Academic/Nonprofit Terms; Industry Terms: Not Available to Industry
Depositor comments: sequence of Hs TNRC6C isoform2 given by NCBI: NM_018996.3. Plasmids from this collection were made available to the research community and donated after the lab closed. Please note that the sequence provided by the depositing laboratory may be theoretical/predicted or based on Sanger sequencing results. There may be discrepancies between sequencing results obtained by Addgene and the depositor sequence. If an Addgene verified sequence is not available, please contact before placing your order to request that our lab fully sequence the plasmid.
How to cite: pAc5.1B-lambdaN-HA-HsTNRC6C_1207-1690-CIM2mut_Q was a gift from Elisa Izaurralde (Addgene plasmid # 147336 ; http://n2t.net/addgene:147336 ; RRID:Addgene_147336)
