[The description below was written by a language model from this plasmid's Addgene catalogue record and pLannotate feature annotations shown in this document.]
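Description:
pAc5.1B-lambdaN-HA-HsTNRC6C_1207-1690-CIM2mut_Q is an insect-cell expression plasmid of about 6.9 kb. The catalogue lists the backbone as unknown, but the name and annotated features point to a pAc5.1-type vector. It is propagated in E. coli through a ColE1/pMB1-family origin and selected with ampicillin via the β-lactamase gene and its own promoter. The catalogue lists it as low copy even though the origin is annotated as a high-copy type. Short fragments of a tetracycline resistance gene and of SV40 large T antigen are also annotated. These appear to be non-functional backbone remnants, and no marker for selection in insect cells is annotated.

Expression is driven by the constitutive Drosophila melanogaster actin 5C promoter and terminated by an SV40 polyadenylation signal. The open reading frame begins with a short fragment of the bacteriophage lambda N protein, followed by an HA epitope. The HA annotation is 27 nt long, which matches a single HA copy. Next comes a fragment of human TNRC6C covering residues 1207–1690, with numbering based on isoform 2. TNRC6C is a GW182-family scaffold protein that mediates miRNA-dependent silencing by bridging Argonaute proteins to the CCR4-NOT and PAN deadenylase complexes. The "CIM2mut" label indicates a mutated motif, but the record does not define the motif or the substitutions. A V5 tag lies downstream of the insert, though the record does not show whether it is in frame and translated.

The lambda N peptide is commonly used to tether a fusion protein to reporter mRNAs carrying BoxB hairpins. This construct is therefore probably meant for tethering assays in Drosophila cells, testing how the mutation affects silencing activity. That use fits the associated study on GW182 proteins, PABP dissociation and deadenylation.
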