Features (pLannotate 1.2.2; 11 found; start..end, strand, type, name):
     56..2568    +  promoter       Ac5 promoter: Drosophila melanogaster actin 5C promoter
   2588..2653    +  CDS            N (fragment): REGN_LAMBD - Experimental evidence at protein level: Swiss-Prot protein existence level 1. Plays a role as a transcriptional antitermination factor that allows the virus to initiate its lytic phase. Activates expression of the delayed viral early genes by modifying host RNA polymerase (RNAP) into a form that is resistant to termination signals. This antitermination function requires the host NusA protein which serves to stabilize the interaction between antitermination protein N and host RNA polymerase. From Escherichia phage lambda (Bacteriophage lambda).
   2678..2704    +  CDS            3xHA (fragment): three tandem HA epitope tags
   2750..4201    +  CDS            TNRC6C (fragment): TNR6C_HUMAN - Also known as KIAA1582. Experimental evidence at protein level: Swiss-Prot protein existence level 1. Plays a role in RNA-mediated gene silencing by micro-RNAs (miRNAs). Required for miRNA-dependent translational repression of complementary mRNAs by argonaute family proteins. As scaffoldng protein associates with argonaute proteins bound to partially complementary mRNAs and simultaneously can recruit CCR4-NOT and PAN deadenylase complexes. From Homo sapiens (Human).
   4230..4271    +  CDS            V5 tag: epitope tag from simian virus 5
   4371..4505    -  polyA_signal   SV40 poly(A) signal: SV40 polyadenylation signal
   4528..4612    -  CDS            large T antigen (fragment): large T antigen from SV40 (simian virus 40)
   4613..5083    +  CDS            TcR (fragment): tetracycline efflux protein; tet; confers resistance to tetracycline
   5127..5715    -  rep_origin     ori: high-copy-number ColE1/pMB1/pBR322/pUC origin of replication
   5886..6746    -  CDS            AmpR: β-lactamase; bla; confers resistance to ampicillin, carbenicillin, and related antibiotics
   6747..6851    -  promoter       AmpR promoter: bla
>Addgene plasmid #147336 | pAc5.1B-lambdaN-HA-HsTNRC6C_1207-1690-CIM2mut_Q | depositor full sequence | sequence record 289783 | Full Sequence
CTTCAAGGAATTAATTCTATATTCTAAAAACACAAATGATACTTCTAAAAAAAATCATGAATGGCATCAA
CTCTGAATCAAATCTTTGCAGATGCACCTACTTCTCATTTCCACTGTCACATCATTTTTCCAGATCTCGC
TGCCTGTTATGTGGCCCACAAACCAAGACACGTTTTATGGCCATTAAAGCTGGCTGATCGTCGCCAAACA
CCAAATACATATCAATATGTACATTCGAGAAAGAAGCGATCAAAGAAGCGTCTTCGGGCGAGTAGGAGAA
TGCGGAGGAGAAGGAGAACGAGCTGATCTAGTATCTCTCCACAATCCAATGCCAACTGACCAACTGGCCA
TATTCGGAGCAATTTGAAGCCAATTTCCATCGCCTGGCGATCGCTCCATTCTTGGCTATATGTTTTTCAC
CGTTCCCGGGGCCATTTTCAAAGACTCGTCGGTAAGATAAGATTGTGTCACTCGCTGTCTCTCTTCATTT
GTCGAAGAATGCTGAGGAATTTCGCGATGACGTCGGCGAGTATTTTGAAGAATGAGAATAATTTGTATTT
ATACGAAAATCAGTTAGTGGAATTTTCTACAAAAACATGTTATCTATAGATAATTTTGTTGCAAAATATG
TTGACTATGACAAAGATTGTATGTATATACCTTTAATGTATTCTCATTTTCTTATGTATTTATAATGGCA
ATGATGATACTGATGATATTTTAAGATGATGCCAGACCACAGGCTGATTTCTGCGTCTTTTGCCGAACGC
AGTGCATGTGCGGTTGTTGTTTTTTGGAATAGTTTCAATTTTCGGACTGTCCGCTTTGATTTCAGTTTCT
TGGCTTATTCAAAAAGCAAAGTAAAGCCAAAAAAGCGAGATGGCAATACCAAATGCGGCAAAACGGTAGT
GGAAGGAAAGGGGTGCGGGGCAGCGGAAGGAAGGGTGGGGCGGGGCGTGGCGGGGTCTGTGGCTGGGCGC
GACGTCACCGACGTTGGAGCCACTCCTTTGACCATGTGTGCGTGTGTGTATTATTCGTGTCTCGCCACTC
GCCGGTTGTTTTTTTCTTTTTATCTCGCTCTCTCTAGCGCCATCTCGTACGCATGCTCAACGCACCGCAT
GTTGCCGTGTCCTTTATGCGTCATTTTGGCTCGAAATAGGCAATTATTTAAACAAAGATTAGTCAACGAA
AACGCTAAAATAAATAAGTCTACAATATGGTTACTTATTGCCATGTGTGTGCAGCCAACGATAGCAACAA
AAGCAACAACACAGTGGCTTTCCCTCTTTCACTTTTTGTTTGCAAGCGCGTGCGAGCAAGACGGCACGAC
CGGCAAACGCAATTACGCTGACAAAGAGCAGACGAAGTTTTGGCCGAAAAACATCAAGGCGCCTGATACG
AATGCATTTGCAATAACAATTGCGATATTTAATATTGTTTATGAAGCTGTTTGACTTCAAAACACACAAA
AAAAAAAATAAAACAAATTATTTGAAAGAGAATTAGGAATCGGACAGCTTATCGTTACGGGCTAACAGCA
CACCGAGACGAAATAGCTTACCTGACGTCACAGCCTCTGGAAGAACTGCCGCCAAGCAGAGAGAGAGAGA
AAAAGAGGGAGAGCAGCTTAGACCGCATGTGCTTGTGTGTGAGGCGTCTCTCTCTTCGTCTCCTGTTTGC
GCAAACGCATAGACTGCACTGAGAAAATCGATTACCTATTTTTTATGAATGAATATTTGCACTATTACTA
TTCAAAACTATTAAGATAGCAATCACATTCAATAGCCAAATACTATACCACCTGAGCGATGCAACGAAAT
GATCAATTTGAGCAAAAATGCTGCATATTTAGGACGGCATCATTATAGAAATGCTTCTTGCTGTGTACTT
TTCTCTCGTCTGGCAGCTGTTTCGCCGTTATTGTTAAAACCGGCTTAAGTTAGGTGTGTTTTCTACGACT
AGTGATGCCCCTACTAGAAGATGTGTGTTGCACAAATGTCCCTGAATAACCAATTTGAAGTGCAGATAGC
AGTAAACGTAAGCTAATATGAATATTATTTAACTGTAATGTTTTAATATCGCTGGACATTACTAATAAAC
CCACTATAAACACATGTACATATGTATGTTTTGGCATACAATGAGTAGTTGGGGAAAAAATGTGTAAAAG
CACCGTGACCATCACAGCATAAAGATAACCAGCTGAAGTATCGAATATGAGTAACCCCCAAATTGAATCA
CATGCCGCAACTGATAGGACCCATGGAAGTACACTCTTCATGGCGATATACAAGACACACACAAGCACGA
ACACCCAGTTGCGGAGGAAATTCTCCGTAAATGAAAACCCAATCGGCGAACAATTCATACCCATATATGG
TAAAAGTTTTGAACGCGACTTGAGAGCGGAGAGCATTGCGGCTGATAAGGTTTTAGCGCTAAGCGGGCTT
TATAAAACGGGCTGCGGGACCAGTTTTCATATCACTACCGTTTGAGTTCTTGTGCTGTGTGGATACTCCT
CCCGACACAAAGCCGCTCCATCAGCCAGCAGTCGTCTAATCCAGAGACCCCGGATCGGGGTACCAACATG
GACGCACAAACACGACGACGTGAGCGTCGCGCTGAGAAACAAGCTCAATGGAAAGCTGCAAACGGTGGAT
CTCCTCCACATATGGCTTACCCATACGATGTTCCAGATTACGCTCCTCCAAGCTTGAATTCTGCAGATAT
CCAGCACAGTGGCGGCCGCGCCCAGGCCCTGCTCGTGAAGCAGCCACCACCGCCACCGCCCCCGCCGCAC
CTGTCTCTGCACCCCTCTGCAGGCAAATCGGCCATGGACAGCTTCCCCTCGCACCCACAGACTCCCGGCC
TACCTGACCTGCAGACCAAAGAGCAGCAGTCTTCACCCAACACCTTTGCTCCTTACCCTCTCGCTGGACT
GAACCCAAACATGAATGTCAACAGCATGGACATGACCGGTGGCTTGTCGGTGAAGGACCCATCCCAGTCC
CAGTCACGCCTCCCCCAGTGGACGCACCCCAACTCCATGGATAACTTGCCCAGTGCCGCTTCCCCCCTGG
AGCAGAACCCTAGCAAGCATGGTGCTATCCCTGGAGGTCTAAGCATTGGGCCTCCAGGTAAGTCCTCCAT
TGATGACTCCTATGGCCGGTACGATTTAATCCAGAACAGTGAGTCACCAGCCAGTCCTCCCGTAGCTGTT
CCCCATAGCTGGTCACGTGCCAAATCTGACAGTGATAAAATCTCAAATGGCTCTAGCATCAACTGGCCCC
CAGAATTCCATCCGGGAGTTCCATGGAAAGGACTGCAGAATATTGACCCTGAGAATGACCCTGACGTCAC
TCCTGGCAGTGTCCCCACTGGGCCTACCATCAACACCACCATCCAGGATGTCAACCGCTACCTCCTCAAG
AGTGGAGGTAAACTGTCAGACATCAAATCGACGTGGTCCTCTGGCCCTACCTCCCACACGCAAGCCTCTC
TGTCTCATGAACTATGGAAGGTGCCCAGAAACAGTACTGCACCCACGAGGCCACCTCCAGGGTTAACCAA
TCCCAAGCCCTCCTCCACCTGGGGTGCCAGCCCCCTCGGCTGGACCAGCTCCTACTCCTCGGGTTCTGCC
TGGAGCACCGACACCTCAGGAAGAACCAGCAGCTGGCTCGTTCTTCGAAACCTCACTCCCCAGATTGATG
GTTCTACACTGCGGACATTGTGTTTGCAACATGGGCCTCTTATCACATTCCACCTGAATCTGACTCAAGG
CAATGCTGTGGTCCGGTACAGCTCCAAGGAGGAGGCTGCCAAGGCCCAGAAGTCTCTGCACATGTGCGTC
CTGGGAAACACTACCATCCTGGCCGAGTTCGCTGGTGAAGAAGAAGTGAATCGCTTCTTAGCCCAAGGCC
AGGCGCTGCCACCCACTTCCAGCTGGCAGTCCAGCAGCGCGTCCAGCCAGCCGCGGCTCAGCGCAGCGGG
CAGCTCCCATGGCCTGGTACGCAGCGACGCTGGCCACTGGAACGCCCCGTGCCTGGGTGGCAAGGGGAGC
AGTGAGCTGGCGGCGGCCGGGGTGCCCCAGTACTCCAGCAGCGCGGCGGCCCCGCCCAGCGCCGACGACA
GCAGGGTGATAGGCAGCCCCACGCCGCTAACCACCCTGCTGCCTGGGGACCTGCTCAGCGGGGAGTCCCT
GTAGTAATCTAGAGGGCCCGCGGTTCGAAGGTAAGCCTATCCCTAACCCTCTCCTCGGTCTCGATTCTAC
GCGTACCGGTCATCATCACCATCACCATTGAGTTTAAACCCGCTGATCAGCCTCGACTGTGCCTTCTAAG
GCCTGAGCTCGCTGATCAGCCTCGATCGAGGATCCAGACATGATAAGATACATTGATGAGTTTGGACAAA
CCACAACTAGAATGCAGTGAAAAAAATGCTTTATTTGTGAAATTTGTGATGCTATTGCTTTATTTGTAAC
CATTATAAGCTGCAATAAACAAGTTAACAACAACAATTGCATTCATTTTATGTTTCAGGTTCAGGGGGAG
GTGTGGGAGGTTTTTTAAAGCAAGTAAAACCTCTACAAATGTGGTATGGCTGATTATGATCAGTCGACCG
ATGCCCTTGAGAGCCTTCAACCCAGTCAGCTCCTTCCGGTGGGCGCGGGGCATGACTATCGTCGCCGCAC
TTATGACTGTCTTCTTTATCATGCAACTCGTAGGACAGGTGCCGGCAGCGCTCTGGGTCATTTTCGGCGA
GGACCGCTTTCGCTGGAGCGCGACGATGATCGGCCTGTCGCTTGCGGTATTCGGAATCTTGCACGCCCTC
GCTCAAGCCTTCGTCACTGGTCCCGCCACCAAACGTTTCGGCGAGAAGCAGGCCATTATCGCCGGCATGG
CGGCCGACGCGCTGGGCTACGTCTTGCTGGCGTTCGCGACGCGAGGCTGGATGGCCTTCCCCATTATGAT
TCTTCTCGCTTCCGGCGGCATCGGGATGCCCGCGTTGCAGGCCATGCTGTCCAGGCAGGTAGATGACGAC
CATCAGGGACAGCTTCAAGGATCGCTCGCGGCTCTTACCAGCCAGCAAAAGGCCAGGAACCGTAAAAAGG
CCGCGTTGCTGGCGTTTTTCCATAGGCTCCGCCCCCCTGACGAGCATCACAAAAATCGACGCTCAAGTCA
GAGGTGGCGAAACCCGACAGGACTATAAAGATACCAGGCGTTTCCCCCTGGAAGCTCCCTCGTGCGCTCT
CCTGTTCCGACCCTGCCGCTTACCGGATACCTGTCCGCCTTTCTCCCTTCGGGAAGCGTGGCGCTTTCTC
AATGCTCACGCTGTAGGTATCTCAGTTCGGTGTAGGTCGTTCGCTCCAAGCTGGGCTGTGTGCACGAACC
CCCCGTTCAGCCCGACCGCTGCGCCTTATCCGGTAACTATCGTCTTGAGTCCAACCCGGTAAGACACGAC
TTATCGCCACTGGCAGCAGCCACTGGTAACAGGATTAGCAGAGCGAGGTATGTAGGCGGTGCTACAGAGT
TCTTGAAGTGGTGGCCTAACTACGGCTACACTAGAAGGACAGTATTTGGTATCTGCGCTCTGCTGAAGCC
AGTTACCTTCGGAAAAAGAGTTGGTAGCTCTTGATCCGGCAAACAAACCACCGCTGGTAGCGGTGGTTTT
TTTGTTTGCAAGCAGCAGATTACGCGCAGAAAAAAAGGATCTCAAGAAGATCCTTTGATCTTTTCTACGG
GGTCTGACGCTCAGTGGAACGAAAACTCACGTTAAGGGATTTTGGTCATGAGATTATCAAAAAGGATCTT
CACCTAGATCCTTTTAAATTAAAAATGAAGTTTTAAATCAATCTAAAGTATATATGAGTAAACTTGGTCT
GACAGTTACCAATGCTTAATCAGTGAGGCACCTATCTCAGCGATCTGTCTATTTCGTTCATCCATAGTTG
CCTGACTCCCCGTCGTGTAGATAACTACGATACGGGAGGGCTTACCATCTGGCCCCAGTGCTGCAATGAT
ACCGCGAGACCCACGCTCACCGGCTCCAGATTTATCAGCAATAAACCAGCCAGCCGGAAGGGCCGAGCGC
AGAAGTGGTCCTGCAACTTTATCCGCCTCCATCCAGTCTATTAATTGTTGCCGGGAAGCTAGAGTAAGTA
GTTCGCCAGTTAATAGTTTGCGCAACGTTGTTGCCATTGCTGCAGGCATCGTGGTGTCACGCTCGTCGTT
TGGTATGGCTTCATTCAGCTCCGGTTCCCAACGATCAAGGCGAGTTACATGATCCCCCATGTTGTGCAAA
AAAGCGGTTAGCTCCTTCGGTCCTCCGATCGTTGTCAGAAGTAAGTTGGCCGCAGTGTTATCACTCATGG
TTATGGCAGCACTGCATAATTCTCTTACTGTCATGCCATCCGTAAGATGCTTTTCTGTGACTGGTGAGTA
CTCAACCAAGTCATTCTGAGAATAGTGTATGCGGCGACCGAGTTGCTCTTGCCCGGCGTCAACACGGGAT
AATACCGCGCCACATAGCAGAACTTTAAAAGTGCTCATCATTGGAAAACGTTCTTCGGGGCGAAAACTCT
CAAGGATCTTACCGCTGTTGAGATCCAGTTCGATGTAACCCACTCGTGCACCCAACTGATCTTCAGCATC
TTTTACTTTCACCAGCGTTTCTGGGTGAGCAAAAACAGGAAGGCAAAATGCCGCAAAAAAGGGAATAAGG
GCGACACGGAAATGTTGAATACTCATACTCTTCCTTTTTCAATATTATTGAAGCATTTATCAGGGTTATT
GTCTCATGAGCGGATACATATTTGAATGTATTTAGAAAAATAAACAAATAGGGGTTCCGCGCACATTTCC
CCGAAAAGTGCCACCTGACGTCTAAGAAACCATTATTATCATGACATTAACCTATAAAAATAGGCGTATC
ACGAGGCCCTTTCGT
